Addgene plasmid #47275: TAL3556
Depositing lab: Keith Joung. Depositing organization: Massachusetts General Hospital. Publication: Targeted gene disruption in somatic zebrafish cells using engineered TALENs. Sander JD, Cade L, Khayter C, Reyon D, Peterson RT, Joung JK, Yeh JR. Nat Biotechnol. 2011 Aug 5;29(8):697-8. doi: 10.1038/nbt.1934. PubMed 21822241.
Backbone
  Vector backbone: JDS74
  Backbone manufacturer: Addgene plasmid #32288
  Backbone size w/o insert (bp): 6447
  Vector type: Mammalian Expression ; T7
Growth in bacteria
  Bacterial resistance: Ampicillin, 100 μg/mL
  Growth temperature: 37°C
  Growth strain: XL1 Blue
  Copy number: High Copy
Gene/Insert
  Gene/Insert name: ZebrafishCommunity-sqstm1-left (alt name: sqstm1)
  Species: D. rerio (zebrafish)
  Insert size (bp): 1430
  Entrez Gene: sqstm1 (a.k.a. sb:cb621, zgc:85784)
  Promoter: CMV
  Tag / fusion protein: 3X Flag (N terminal on backbone); WT FOKI (C terminal on backbone)
  Cloning method: Restriction Enzyme; 5′ cloning site BsmBI (destroyed during cloning); 3′ cloning site BsmBI (destroyed during cloning)
  Sequencing primers: 5′ CMV-F; 3′ BGH-rev
Terms and licenses: Academic/Nonprofit Terms; Industry Terms: Not Available to Industry
Depositor comments: Target binding site: TGTCGATGACAGTGAAAG It is strongly recommended that users perform a diagnostic digest to verify this plasmid prior to use. For example, a double digest of the plasmid with BamHI and KpnI should result in two bands at 2.3kb and 5.8kb.
How to cite: TAL3556 was a gift from Keith Joung (Addgene plasmid # 47275 ; http://n2t.net/addgene:47275 ; RRID:Addgene_47275)
