[The description below was written by a language model from this plasmid's Addgene catalogue record.]
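Description:
TAL3556 is a TALEN expression plasmid encoding the left-hand monomer of a nuclease pair directed against the zebrafish (D. rerio) sqstm1 gene. It is built on the JDS74 backbone, a 6447 bp mammalian expression vector that also carries a T7 promoter. It is maintained in E. coli as a high-copy plasmid under ampicillin selection. No feature table accompanies the record, so the replication origin, polyadenylation signal and other backbone elements are not explicitly listed. The use of a BGH reverse sequencing primer does suggest a BGH terminator region downstream of the coding sequence.

The insert is a roughly 1.4 kb array of TAL effector repeats, assembled to recognise a specific site in sqstm1. It was cloned into the backbone through BsmBI sites that were destroyed in the process. BsmBI is a type IIS enzyme, which allows the repeat array to be joined in frame with the flanking backbone-encoded segments. The backbone supplies an N-terminal 3X Flag tag and a C-terminal wild-type FokI nuclease domain, so the full open reading frame encodes a Flag-tagged TALE–FokI fusion. Transcription is driven by the CMV promoter in transfected cells, while the T7 promoter permits in vitro transcription of mRNA.

FokI cleaves only as a dimer, so this construct is meant to be used with a matching right-hand TALEN that binds the opposite strand nearby. Together they produce a double-strand break whose error-prone repair can disrupt the gene. The associated work concerns targeted gene disruption in somatic zebrafish cells using engineered TALENs. The depositor recommends confirming the plasmid by diagnostic restriction digest before use.
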