>Addgene plasmid #47275 | TAL3556 | depositor partial sequence | sequence record 67362 | Insert sequence
ATGGACTACAAAGACCATGACGGTGATTATAAAGATCATGACATCGATTACAAGGATGACGATGACAAGA
TGGCCCCCAAGAAGAAGAGGAAGGTGGGCATTCACCGCGGGGTACCTATGGTGGACTTGAGGACACTCGG
TTATTCGCAACAGCAACAGGAGAAAATCAAGCCTAAGGTCAGGAGCACCGTCGCGCAACACCACGAGGCG
CTTGTGGGGCATGGCTTCACTCATGCGCATATTGTCGCGCTTTCACAGCACCCTGCGGCGCTTGGGACGG
TGGCTGTCAAATACCAAGATATGATTGCGGCCCTGCCCGAAGCCACGCACGAGGCAATTGTAGGGGTCGG
TAAACAGTGGTCGGGAGCGCGAGCACTTGAGGCGCTGCTGACTGTGGCGGGTGAGCTTAGGGGGCCTCCG
CTCCAGCTCGACACCGGGCAGCTGCTGAAGATCGCGAAGAGAGGGGGAGTAACAGCGGTAGAGGCAGTGC
ACGCCTGGCGCAATGCGCTCACCGGGGCCCCCTTGAACCTGACCCCAGACCAGGTAGTCGCAATCGCGAA
CAATAATGGGGGAAAGCAAGCCCTGGAAACCGTGCAAAGGTTGTTGCCGGTCCTTTGTCAAGACCACGGC
CTTACACCGGAGCAAGTCGTGGCCATTGCAAGCAATGGGGGTGGCAAACAGGCTCTTGAGACGGTTCAGA
GACTTCTCCCAGTTCTCTGTCAAGCCCACGGGCTGACTCCCGATCAAGTTGTAGCGATTGCGTCGCATGA
CGGAGGGAAACAAGCATTGGAGACTGTCCAACGGCTCCTTCCCGTGTTGTGTCAAGCCCACGGTTTGACG
CCTGCACAAGTGGTCGCCATCGCCAACAACAACGGCGGTAAGCAGGCGCTGGAAACAGTACAGCGCCTGC
TGCCTGTACTGTGCCAGGATCATGGACTGACCCCAGACCAGGTAGTCGCAATCGCGTCGAACATTGGGGG
AAAGCAAGCCCTGGAAACCGTGCAAAGGTTGTTGCCGGTCCTTTGTCAAGACCACGGCCTTACACCGGAG
CAAGTCGTGGCCATTGCAAGCAATGGGGGTGGCAAACAGGCTCTTGAGACGGTTCAGAGACTTCTCCCAG
TTCTCTGTCAAGCCCACGGGCTGACTCCCGATCAAGTTGTAGCGATTGCGAATAACAATGGAGGGAAACA
AGCATTGGAGACTGTCCAACGGCTCCTTCCCGTGTTGTGTCAAGCCCACGGTTTGACGCCTGCACAAGTG
GTCGCCATCGCCTCCAATATTGGCGGTAAGCAGGCGCTGGAAACAGTACAGCGCCTGCTGCCTGTACTGT
GCCAGGATCATGGACTGACCCCAGACCAGGTAGTCGCAATCGCGTCACATGACGGGGGAAAGCAAGCCCT
GGAAACCGTGCAAAGGTTGTTGCCGGTCCTTTGTCAAGACCACGGCCTTACACCGGAGCAAGTCGTGGCC
ATTGCAAGCAACATCGGTGGCAAACAGGCTCTTGAGACGGTTCAGAGACTTCTCCCAGTTCTCTGTCAAG
CCCACGGGCTGACTCCCGATCAAGTTGTAGCGATTGCGAATAACAATGGAGGGAAACAAGCATTGGAGAC
TGTCCAACGGCTCCTTCCCGTGTTGTGTCAAGCCCACGGTTTGACGCCTGCACAAGTGGTCGCCATCGCC
TCGAATGGCGGCGGTAAGCAGGCGCTGGAAACAGTACAGCGCCTGCTGCCTGTACTGTGCCAGGATCATG
GACTGACCCCAGACCAGGTAGTCGCAATCGCGAACAATAATGGGGGAAAGCAAGCCCTGGAAACCGTGCA
AAGGTTGTTGCCGGTCCTTTGTCAAGACCACGGCCTTACACCGGAGCAAGTCGTGGCCATTGCAAGCAAC
ATCGGTGGCAAACAGGCTCTTGAGACGGTTCAGAGACTTCTCCCAGTTCTCTGTCAAGCCCACGGGCTGA
CTCCCGATCAAGTTGTAGCGATTGCGTCGAACATTGGAGGGAAACAAGCATTGGAGACTGTCCAACGGCT
CCTTCCCGTGTTGTGTCAAGCCCACGGTTTGACGCCTGCACAAGTGGTCGCCATCGCCTCCAATATTGGC
GGTAAGCAGGCGCTGGAAACAGTACAGCGCCTGCTGCCTGTACTGTGCCAGGATCATGGACTGACACCCG
AACAGGTGGTCGCCATTGCTAATAATAACGGAGGACGGCCAGCCTTGGAG
