>Addgene plasmid #47275 | TAL3556 | addgene partial sequence | sequence record 69141 | JDS-TALEN-F 5'-TAGGGGTCGGTAAACAGTGG-3'
TGTGGCGGGTGAGCTTAGGGGGCCTCCGCTCCAGCTCGACACCGGGCAGCTGCTGAAGATCGCGAAGAGA
GGGGGAGTAACAGCGGTAGAGGCAGTGCACGCCTGGCGCAATGCGCTCACCGGGGCCCCCTTGAACCTGA
CCCCAGACCAGGTAGTCGCAATCGCGAACAATAATGGGGGAAAGCAAGCCCTGGAAACCGTGCAAAGGTT
GTTGCCGGTCCTTTGTCAAGACCACGGCCTTACACCGGAGCAAGTCGTGGCCATTGCAAGCAATGGGGGT
GGCAAACAGGCTCTTGAGACGGTTCAGAGACTTCTCCCAGTTCTCTGTCAAGCCCACGGGCTGACTCCCG
ATCAAGTTGTAGCGATTGCGTCGCATGACGGAGGGAAACAAGCATTGGAGACTGTCCAACGGCTCCTTCC
CGTGTTGTGTCAAGCCCACGGTTTGACGCCTGCACAAGTGGTCGCCATCGCCAACAACAACGGCGGTAAG
CAGGCGCTGGAAACAGTACAGCGCCTGCTGCCTGTACTGTGCCAGGATCATGGACTGACCCCAGACCAGG
TAGTCGCAATCGCGTCGAACATTGGGGGAAAGCAAGCCCTGGAAACCGTGCAAAGGTTGTTGCCGGTCCT
TTGTCAAGACCACGGCCTTACACCGGAGCAAGTCGTGGCCATTGCAAGCAATGGGGGTGGCAAACAGGCT
CTTGAGACGGTTCAGAGACTTCTCCCAGTTCTCTGTCAAGCCCACGGGCTGACTCCCGATCAAGTTGTAG
CGATTGCGAATAACAATGGAGGGAAA
